>Addgene plasmid #37842 | pAV2021 | addgene partial sequence | sequence record 56301 | GFP-F 5'-GGTCCTTCTTGAGTTTGTAAC-3'
CTATACAAATAGCATTCGTAGAATTCCAACTGAGCGCCGGTCGCTACCATTACCAACTTGTCTGGTGTCA
AAAATAATAGGGGCCGCTGTCATCAGAGTAAGTTTAAACTGAGTTCTACTAACTAACGAGTAATATTTAA
ATTTTCAGCATCTCGCGCCCGTGCCTCTGACTTCTAAGTCCAATTACTCTTCAACATCCCTACATGCTCT
TTCTCCCTGTGCTCCCACCCCCTATTTTTGTTATTATCAAAAAACTTCTCTTAATTTCTTTGTTTTTTAG
CTTCTTTTAAGTCACCTCTAACAATGAAATTGTGTAGATTCAAAAATAGAATTAATTCGTAATAAAAAGT
CGAAAAAAATTGTGCTCCCTCCCCCCATTAATAATAATTCTATCCCAAAATCTACACAATGTTCTGTGTA
CACTTCTTATGTTTTTTACTTCTGATAAATTTTTTTGAAACATCATAGAAAAAACCGCACACAAAATACC
TTATCATATGTTACGTTTCAGTTTATGACCGCAATTTTTATTTCTTCGCACGTCTGGGCCTCTCATGACG
TCAAATCATGCTCATCGTGAAAAAGTTTTGGAGTATTTTTGGAATTTTTCAATCAAGTGAAAGTTTATGA
AATTAATTTTCCTGCTTTTGCTTTTTGGGGTTTCCCCTATTGTTTGTCAAGATTTCGAGGACGGCGTTTT
TCTTGCTAAAATCACAAGTATTGATGAGCACGATGCAAGAAAGATCGGAAGAAGGTTTGGGTTTGAGGCT
CAGTGGAAGGTGAGTAGAAGTTGATAATTTGAAAGTGG
