>Addgene plasmid #37842 | pAV2021 | addgene partial sequence | sequence record 56321 | GFPfusionREV 5'-CTCCACTGACAGAAAATTTG-3'
GTGAAAAGTTCTTCTCCTTTACTCATTTTTTCTACCGGTACCCTCAAGGGTCCTCCTGAAAATGTTCTAT
GTTATGTTAGTATCATTCGAAACATACCTTTGGGTCCTTTGGCCAATCCCGGGGATCCTCTAGAATTTTT
CTCTTGATGAGCGGTCAGTTCAACTGTTCGCTGAGTGGCTGAAAAATGAGAACATTTAAGAAGAAAAACC
TTTCAGAGTAGAAGCGCGAGAATACTAACGAGAAGTGGAAACACAGAGAAGAACACAAAATACACGTCGC
AAAGAAGGAGTGCAGACGACAAAAAGAAAACAAAGAACTGAATGTGAACGTCCGCGGTCGCTTTTATTAG
GACCGCCTATGCAACGTGTACTTATCGGAGATGACGTGTATTAGTGCTGGAGAAATCGAGACTTTTCGAG
AGCTTTCTTAACGCCACGTTTCATAAAAAGACTATGGCGTTACTTTATGTTCATGAAATAAAAACAAATG
AGAACGACTACCGAAGAATTTTCTGGTTATGCGAATGCGGAAACTATTTAGATTGTTTTCGATAAGATAA
GAAATGGGGTCAATTTCACTCGTCACTCGCTACACTGACGAGTACGGAGAAAATGGAACTGGTAATGGAT
TGCGGTTTAAAAAAATAAAAAGAGGTTAAAAATAAATAAAAAGGACCAGAATGTACGAATCCTTTCCTTA
