[The description below was written by a language model from this plasmid's Addgene catalogue record.]
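Description:
pAV2021 is a Caenorhabditis elegans expression plasmid built on pPD95.77, one of the Fire Lab worm vectors designed for making GFP reporter fusions. It is propagated in E. coli under ampicillin selection. The record gives no copy number and no feature table, so details such as the bacterial origin of replication, the exact GFP variant and the 3′ untranslated region downstream of the reporter are not documented here.

The insert, named Phsp-4GFP, consists of the hsp-4 promoter cloned by restriction digestion between HindIII and XbaI sites, both of which remain intact, placing the promoter upstream of the backbone's GFP coding sequence. The result is a transcriptional reporter in which GFP output reflects hsp-4 promoter activity. In general worm biology, hsp-4 encodes an endoplasmic reticulum-resident BiP/GRP78-type chaperone whose transcription rises when the unfolded protein response is activated, so hsp-4 promoter-driven GFP is widely used as a fluorescent readout of ER stress in living animals.

This use fits the associated publication, which describes a pro-cathepsin L mutant that behaves as a luminal substrate for ER-associated degradation in C. elegans. In such work, a reporter of this type would allow monitoring of whether misfolded luminal proteins or impaired degradation trigger an ER stress response. The record does not state how the plasmid was introduced into worms, nor whether a co-injection or transformation marker accompanied it, and no worm selectable marker is listed for the construct itself.
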