Addgene plasmid #37842: pAV2021
Depositing lab: Gary Silverman. Depositing organization: University of Pittsburgh (University, School of Medicine, and Cancer Institute). Publication: A pro-cathepsin L mutant is a luminal substrate for endoplasmic-reticulum-associated degradation in C. elegans. Miedel MT, Graf NJ, Stephen KE, Long OS, Pak SC, Perlmutter DH, Silverman GA, Luke CJ. PLoS One. 2012;7(7):e40145. Epub 2012 Jul 2. 10.1371/journal.pone.0040145 PubMed 22768338.
Backbone
  Vector backbone: pPD95.77
  Backbone manufacturer: Fire Lab
  Vector type: Worm Expression
Growth in bacteria
  Bacterial resistance: Ampicillin, 100 μg/mL
  Growth temperature: 37°C
  Growth strain: XL10 Gold
  Copy number: Unknown
Gene/Insert
  Gene/Insert name: Phsp-4GFP
  Promoter: hsp-4
  Cloning method: Restriction Enzyme; 5′ cloning site HindIII (not destroyed); 3′ cloning site XbaI (not destroyed)
  Sequencing primers: 5′ TTAATAAAGCTTGAAGTTAAACTCTTCACATTTC; 3′ TATTAATCTAGAATTTTTCTCTTGATGAGCGG
Terms and licenses: Academic/Nonprofit Terms; Industry Terms: Not Available to Industry
How to cite: pAV2021 was a gift from Gary Silverman (Addgene plasmid # 37842 ; http://n2t.net/addgene:37842 ; RRID:Addgene_37842)
